>Addgene plasmid #244735 | CL20_mEGFP_FOidr_183 | addgene full sequence | sequence record 488202 | Addgene NGS Result
AAAAAAAATCTAACCTCAAGTCAAGGCTTTTCTATGGAATAAGGAATGGACAGCAGGGGGCTGTTTCATA
TACTGATGACCTCTTTATAGCCAACCTTTGTTCATGGCAGCCAGCATATGGGCATATGTTGCCAAACTCT
AAACCAAATACTCATTCTGATGTTTTAAATGATTTGCCCTCCCATATGTCCTTCCGAGTGAGAGACACAA
AAAATTCCAACACACTATTGCAATGAAAATAAATTTCCTTTATTAGCCAGAAGTCAGATGCTCAAGGGGC
TTCATGATGTCCCCATAATTTTTGGCAGAGGGAAAAAGATCTGCTAGCTCGAGCAGCTGAAGCTTTATTG
AGGCTTAAGCAGTGGGTTCCCTAGTTAGCCAGAGAGCTCCCAGGCTCAGATCTGGTCTAACCAGAGAGAC
CCAGTACAGGCAAAAAGCAGATCTTGTCTTCTTTGGGAGTGAATTAGCCCTTCCAGTCCCCCCTTTTCTT
TTAAAAAGTGGCTAAGATCTACAGCTGCCTTGTAAGTCATTGGTCTTAAAGGTACCGTAATCTTATCTAG
AACCGGTTCAGCTCTCCGATTGAAACGGATTTAAAAAGTTTCCGCCCATTTCTCCATCGTCGCGCGGCGT
TCCAGGTTGGTTACTTAACGACATGTTATTCGGGGAATTTTTGGAAATCGAGTCCATATCCCCCGAGCCC
AAAGATCCGTTCATGTGATGCGATTCCATTCCCCCCAGGCCACCCATAGGACCATCTGAACCGGGACCCA
TTGGAAAATTCGGGCGGTTAGGCCCAGGTGGGACTGCATTCATCAAGGTGTACATGTTATCTCCAGAGTT
GGTTGAATCGGCGGGAGATGGCATAATAGGGGTGCCGGGAGGGCCTCCGCCCCCCGGTGGACCCACGTAG
TTCCCCGGCGACGCGCTCGAATAGGGGATGCTGTTCGCATTAGTCGGGTTCGGCCAGGGGCGTCCACCTC
CTGGGCCCATGTTCATACCTGGCATACCTGGGCCCCCAAGAGCATTCAACGGTGGACGCATGGCGCCGCC
ATAGTTTTGTGGACCCAAAGGAACCATTCCGCGAGGTGGAGTCATGCGTTGCATTGGACCGCCCATATTC
GGGTGACCTTGCTGACGTGTCGGGTCCATTCCGGAAGGCAACAGAGGTTGACTCCCCGGTACGCCTCCCA
GCGCCTGAAAGAACCCCGGTGGGACGGGCCCAACGGGCATACCATCACCAGGAGGAATATTTCCCAAAAC
GGGACTAGGTGCCGCAGCAGCAGAATAGTCATGAAAGGCTTTCGCCTCGGAAGAATGCTCACACCGGGAA
GCGGCCGCACTTCCCCCGGAGCCTCCGCTTCCGCCCTTGTACAGCTCGTCCATGCCGAGAGTGATCCCGG
CGGCGGTCACGAACTCCAGCAGGACCATGTGATCGCGCTTCTCGTTGGGGTCTTTGCTCAGCTTGGACTG
GGTGCTCAGGTAGTGGTTGTCGGGCAGCAGCACGGGGCCGTCGCCGATGGGGGTGTTCTGCTGGTAGTGG
TCGGCGAGCTGCACGCTGCCGTCCTCGATGTTGTGGCGGATCTTGAAGTTCACCTTGATGCCGTTCTTCT
GCTTGTCGGCCATGATATAGACGTTGTGGCTGTTGTAGTTGTACTCCAGCTTGTGCCCCAGGATGTTGCC
GTCCTCCTTGAAGTCGATGCCCTTCAGCTCGATGCGGTTCACCAGGGTGTCGCCCTCGAACTTCACCTCG
GCGCGGGTCTTGTAGTTGCCGTCGTCCTTGAAGAAGATGGTGCGCTCCTGGACGTAGCCTTCGGGCATGG
CGGACTTGAAGAAGTCGTGCTGCTTCATGTGGTCGGGGTAGCGGCTGAAGCACTGCACGCCGTAGGTCAG
GGTGGTCACGAGGGTGGGCCAGGGCACGGGCAGCTTGCCGGTGGTGCAGATGAACTTCAGGGTCAGCTTG
CCGTAGGTGGCATCGCCCTCGCCCTCGCCGGACACGCTGAACTTGTGGCCGTTTACGTCGCCGTCCAGCT
CGACCAGGATGGGCACCACCCCGGTGAACAGCTCCTCGCCCTTGCTCACCATGGTGGCGACCGGTGGATC
CCGGGCCCGCGGTACCGTCGACTGCAGAATTCGGTTCACTAAACGAGCCCGGTTCACTAAACGAGCTCTG
CTTATATAGACCTCCCACCGTACACGCCTACCGCCCATTTGCGTCAATGGGGCGGAGTTGTTACGACATT
TTGGAAAGTCCCGTTGATTTTGGTGCCAAAACAAACTCCCATTGACGTCAATGGGGTGGAGACTTGGAAA
TCCCCGTGAGTCAAACCGCTATCCACGCCCATTGATGTACTGCCAAAACCGCATCACCATGGTAATAGCG
ATGACTAATACGTAGATGTACTGCCAAGTAGGAAAGTCCCATAAGGTCATGTACTGGGCATAATGCCAGG
CGGGCCATTTACCGTCATTGACGTCAATAGGGGGCGTACTTGGCATATGATACACTTGATGTACTGCCAA
GTGGGCAGTTTACCGTAAATACTCCACCCATTGACGTCAATGGAAAGTCCCTATTGGCGTTACTATGGGA
ACATACGTCATTATTGACGTCAATGGGCGGGGGTCGTTGGGCGGTCAGCCAGGCGGGCCATTTACCGTAA
GTTATGTAACGCGGAACTCCATATATGGGCTATGAACTAATGACCCCGTAATTGATTACTATTAATAACT
AGCACGCGTTCGAAGCTTGAGCTCGGTCCCCTCGGGGTTGGGAGGTGGGTCTGAAACGATAATGGTGAAT
ATCCCTGCCTAACTCTATTCACTATAGAAAGTACAGCAAAAACTATTCTTAAACCTACCAAGCCTCCTAC
TATCATTATGAATAATTTTATATACCACAGCCAATTTGTTATGTTAAACCAATTCCACAAACTTGCCCAT
TTATCTAATTCCAATAATTCTTGTTCATTCTTTTCTTGCTGGTTTTGCGATTCTTCAATTAAGGAGTGTA
TTAAGCTTGTGTAATTGTTAATTTCTCTGTCCCACTCCATCCAGGTCGTGTGATTCCAAATCTGTTCCAG
AGATTTATTACTCCAACTAGCATTCCAAGGCACAGCAGTGGTGCAAATGAGTTTTCCAGAGCAACCCCAA
ATCCCCAGGAGCTGTTGATCCTTTAGGTATCTTTCCACAGCCAGGATTCTTGCCTGGAGCTGCTTGATGC
CCCAGACTGTGAGTTGCAACAGATGCTGTTGCGCCTCAATAGCCCTCAGCAAATTGTTCTGCTGCTGCAC
TATACCAGACAATAATTGTCTGGCCTGTACCGTCAGCGTCATTGACGCTGCGCCCATAGTGCTTCCTGCT
GCTCCCAAGAACCCAAGGAACAAAGCTCCTATTCCCACTGCTCTTTTTTCTCTCTGCACCACTCTTCTCT
TTGCCTTGGTGGGTGCTACTCCTAATGGTTCAATTTTTACTACTTTATATTTATATAATTCACTTCTCCA
ATTGTCCCTCATATCTCCTCCTTATGGTGTTTTACTAAACTTTTCCATGTTCTAATCCTCATCCTGTCTA
CTTGCCACACAATCATCACCTGCCATCTGTTTTCCATAATCCCTAATGATCTTTGCTTTTCTTCTTGGCA
CTACTTTTATGTCACTATTATCTTGTATTACTACTGCCCCTTCACCTTTCCAGAGGAGCTTTGCTGGTCC
TTTCCAAAGTGGATTTCTGCTGTCCCTGTAATAAACCCGAAAATTTTGAATTTTTGTAATTTGTTTTTGT
AATTCTTTAGTTTGTATGTCTGTTGCTATTATGTCTACTATTCTTTCCCCTGCACTGTACCCCCCAATCC
CCCCTTTTCTTTTAAAATTGTGGATGAATACTGCCATTTGTACTGCTGTCTTAAGATGTTCAGCCTGATC
TCTTACCTGTCCTATAATTTTCTTTAATTCTTTATTCATAGATTCTACTACTCCTTGACTTTGGGGATTG
TAGGGAATTTCCAGGTCTGAAGATCCTGCTGCTTGCTGTGCTTTTTTCTTACTTTTGTTTTGCTCTTCCT
CTATCTTGTCTAAAGCTTCCTTGGTGTCTTTTATCTCTATCCTTTGATGCACACAATAGAGGGTTGCTAC
TGTATTATATAATGATCTAAGTTCTTCTGATCCTGTCTGAAGGGATGGTTGTAGCTGTCCCAGTATTTGT
CTACAGCCTTCTGATGTTTCTAACAGGCCAGTATTAACTGCGAATCGTTCTAGCTCCCTGCTTGCCCATA
CTATATGTTTTAATTTATATTTTTTCTTTCCCCCTGGCCTTAACCGAATTTTTTCCCATCGCGATCTAAT
TCTCCCCCGCTTAATACTGACGCTCTCGCACCCATCTCTCTCCTTCTAGCCTCCGCTAGTCAAAATTTTT
GGCGTACTCACCAGTCGCCGCCCCTCGCCTCTTGCCGTGCGCGCTTCAGCAAGCCGAGTCCTGCGTCGAG
AGAGCTCCTCTGGTTTCCCTTTCGCTTTCAAGTCCCTGTTCGGGCGCCACTGCTAGAGATTTTCCACACT
GACTAAAAGGGTCTGAGGGATCTCTAGTTACCAGAGTCACACAACAGACGGGCACACACTACTTGAAGCA
CTCAAGGCAAGCTTTATTGAGGCTTAAGCAGTGGGTTCCCTAGTTAGCCAGAGAGCTCCCAGGCTCAGAT
CTGGTCTAACCAGAGAGACCCAGTACAGGCAAAAAGCAGCTGCTTATATGCAGGATCTGAGGGCTCGCCA
CTCCCCAGTCCCGCCCAGGCCACGCCTCCCATGGTAATAGCGATGACTAATACGTAGATGTACTGCCAAG
TAGGAAAGTCCCATAAGGTCATGTACTGGGCATAATGCCAGGCGGGCCATTTACCGTCATTGACGTCAAT
AGGGGGCGTACTTGGCATATGATACACTTGATGTACTGCCAAGTGGGCAGTTTACCGTAAATACTCCACC
CATTGACGTCAATGGAAAGTCCCTATTGGCGTTACTATGGGAACATACGTCATTATTGACGTCAATGGGC
GGGGGTCGTTGGGCGGTCAGCCAGGCGGGCCATTTACCGTAAGTTATGTAACGCGGAACTCCATATATGG
GCTATGAACTAATGACCCCGTAATTGATTACTATTAATAACTAGTCAATAATCAATGTCGACCCAGGTGG
CACTTTTCGGGGAAATGTGCGCGGAACCCCTATTTGTTTATTTTTCTAAATACATTCAAATATGTATCCG
CTCATGAGACAATAACCCTGATAAATGCTTCAATAATATTGAAAAAGGAAGAGTATGAGTATTCAACATT
TCCGTGTCGCCCTTATTCCCTTTTTTGCGGCATTTTGCCTTCCTGTTTTTGCTCACCCAGAAACGCTGGT
GAAAGTAAAAGATGCTGAAGATCAGTTGGGTGCACGAGTGGGTTACATCGAACTGGATCTCAACAGCGGT
AAGATCCTTGAGAGTTTTCGCCCCGAAGAACGTTTTCCAATGATGAGCACTTTTAAAGTTCTGCTATGTG
GCGCGGTATTATCCCGTATTGACGCCGGGCAAGAGCAACTCGGTCGCCGCATACACTATTCTCAGAATGA
CTTGGTTGAGTACTCACCAGTCACAGAAAAGCATCTTACGGATGGCATGACAGTAAGAGAATTATGCAGT
GCTGCCATAACCATGAGTGATAACACTGCGGCCAACTTACTTCTGACAACGATCGGAGGACCGAAGGAGC
TAACCGCTTTTTTGCACAACATGGGGGATCATGTAACTCGCCTTGATCGTTGGGAACCGGAGCTGAATGA
AGCCATACCAAACGACGAGCGTGACACCACGATGCCTGTAGCAATGGCAACAACGTTGCGCAAACTATTA
ACTGGCGAACTACTTACTCTAGCTTCCCGGCAACAATTAATAGACTGGATGGAGGCGGATAAAGTTGCAG
GACCACTTCTGCGCTCGGCCCTTCCGGCTGGCTGGTTTATTGCTGATAAATCTGGAGCCGGTGAGCGTGG
GTCTCGCGGTATCATTGCAGCACTGGGGCCAGATGGTAAGCCCTCCCGTATCGTAGTTATCTACACGACG
GGGAGTCAGGCAACTATGGATGAACGAAATAGACAGATCGCTGAGATAGGTGCCTCACTGATTAAGCATT
GGTAACTGTCAGACCAAGTTTACTCATATATACTTTAGATTGATTTAAAACTTCATTTTTAATTTAAAAG
GATCTAGGTGAAGATCCTTTTTGATAATCTCATGACCAAAATCCCTTAACGTGAGTTTTCGTTCCACTGA
GCGTCAGACCCCGTAGAAAAGATCAAAGGATCTTCTTGAGATCCTTTTTTTCTGCGCGTAATCTGCTGCT
TGCAAACAAAAAAACCACCGCTACCAGCGGTGGTTTGTTTGCCGGATCAAGAGCTACCAACTCTTTTTCC
GAAGGTAACTGGCTTCAGCAGAGCGCAGATACCAAATACTGTTCTTCTAGTGTAGCCGTAGTTAGGCCAC
CACTTCAAGAACTCTGTAGCACCGCCTACATACCTCGCTCTGCTAATCCTGTTACCAGTGGCTGCTGCCA
GTGGCGATAAGTCGTGTCTTACCGGGTTGGACTCAAGACGATAGTTACCGGATAAGGCGCAGCGGTCGGG
CTGAACGGGGGGTTCGTGCACACAGCCCAGCTTGGAGCGAACGACCTACACCGAACTGAGATACCTACAG
CGTGAGCTATGAGAAAGCGCCACGCTTCCCGAAGGGAGAAAGGCGGACAGGTATCCGGTAAGCGGCAGGG
TCGGAACAGGAGAGCGCACGAGGGAGCTTCCAGGGGGAAACGCCTGGTATCTTTATAGTCCTGTCGGGTT
TCGCCACCTCTGACTTGAGCGTCGATTTTTGTGATGCTCGTCAGGGGGGCGGAGCCTATGGAAAAACGCC
AGCAACGCGGCCTTTTTACGGTTCCTGGCCTTTTGCTGGCCTTTTGCTCACATGTTCTTTCCTGCGTTAT
CCCCTGCTTCTGTGGATAACCGTATTACCGCCTTTGAGTGAGCTGATACCGCTCGCCGCAGCCGAACGAC
CGAGCGCAGCGAGTCAGTGAGCGAGGAAGCGGAAGAGCGCCCAATACGCAAACCGCCTCTCCCCGCGCGT
TGGCCGATTCATTAATGCAGCGGATCCAGACATGATAAGATACATTGATGAGTTTGGACAAACCACAACT
AGAATGCAGTGAAAAAAATGCTTTATTTGTGAAATTTGTGATGCTATTGCTTTATTTGTAACCATTATAA
GCTGCAATAAACAAGTTAGCTTTTTGCAAAAGCCTAGGCCTCCAAAAAAGCCTCCTCACTACTTCTGGAA
TAGCTCAGAGGCCGAGGCGGCCTCGGCCTCTGCATAAATAAAAAAAATTAGTCAGCCATGGGGCGGAGAA
TGGGCGGAACTGGGCGGAGTTAGGGGCGGGATGGGCGGAGTTAGGGGCGGGACTATGGTTGCTGACTAAT
TGAGATGCGGATCCGCTGGCACGACAGGTTTCCCGACTGGAAAGCGGGCAGTGAGCGCAACGCAATTAAT
GTGAGTTAGCTCACTCATTAGGCACCCCAGGCTTTACACTTTATGCTTCCGGCTCGTATGTTGTGTGGAA
TTGTGAGCGGATAACAATTTCACACAGGAAACAGCTATGACCATGATTACGCCAAGCTTGGGCTGCAGGT
CGAGGGATCTCCATAAGAGAAGAGGGACAGCTATGACTGGGAGTAGTCAGGAGAGGAGGAAAAATCTGGC
TAGTAAAACATGTAAGGAAAATTTTAGGGATGTTAAAGAAAAAAATAACACAAAACAAAATAT
Features (pLannotate 1.2.2; 29 found; start..end, strand, type, name):
    199..254     -  polyA_signal   β-globin poly(A) signal: rabbit β-globin polyadenylation signal (Gil and Proudfoot, 1987)
    340..475     -  LTR            3' LTR (ΔU3) (fragment): self-inactivating 3' long terminal repeat (LTR) from HIV-1
    477..545     -  CDS            nef (fragment): NEF_HV1Z2 - Experimental evidence at protein level: Swiss-Prot protein existence level 1. Extracellular Nef protein targets CD4(+) T-lymphocytes for apoptosis by interacting with CXCR4 surface receptors. From Human immunodeficiency virus type 1 group M subtype D (isolate Z2/CDC-Z34) (HIV-1).
    571..1338    -  CDS            SSBP2 (fragment): SSBP2_HUMAN - Also known as SSDP2. Experimental evidence at protein level: Swiss-Prot protein existence level 1. From Homo sapiens (Human).
   1366..2082    -  CDS            mEGFP: mEGFP is a basic (constitutively fluorescent) green fluorescent protein published in 2002, derived from Aequorea victoria. It has moderate acid sensitivity.
   2096..2133    -  misc_feature   MCS (fragment): multiple cloning site
   2132..2148    -  promoter       tight TRE promoter (fragment): Tet-responsive promoter PTight, consisting of seven tet operator sequences followed by the minimal CMV promoter
   2164..2367    -  promoter       CMV promoter: human cytomegalovirus (CMV) immediate early promoter
   2368..2671    -  enhancer       CMV enhancer: human cytomegalovirus immediate early enhancer
   2739..2755    -  misc_feature   MCS (fragment): multiple cloning site
   2755..2780    -  CDS            Rev (fragment): human immunodeficiency virus 1 (HIV-1) Rev protein; rev; enhances nuclear export of unspliced and incompletely spliced viral mRNAs
   3157..3390    -  misc_feature   RRE: The Rev response element (RRE) of HIV-1 allows for Rev-dependent mRNA export from the nucleus to the cytoplasm.
   3524..3607    -  CDS            vif (fragment): VIF_HV1BR - Experimental evidence at protein level: Swiss-Prot protein existence level 1. Counteracts the innate antiviral activity of host APOBEC3F and APOBEC3G. Forms a complex with host APOBEC3F and APOBEC3G thus preventing the entry of these lethally hypermutating enzymes into progeny virions. Recruits an active E3 ubiquitin ligase complex composed of elongin BC, CUL5, and RBX2 to induce polyubiquitination of APOBEC3G and APOBEC3F. In turn, they are directed to the 26S proteasome for degradation. Vif interaction with APOBEC3G also blocks its cytidine deaminase activity in a proteasome-inde
   3750..3867    -  misc_feature   cPPT/CTS: central polypurine tract and central termination sequence of HIV-1
   4016..4375    -  CDS            HIV-1 gag (fragment): gag protein from human immunodeficiency virus 1; gag
   4359..4484    -  misc_feature   HIV-1 Ψ: packaging signal of human immunodeficiency virus type 1
   4531..4788    -  LTR            5' LTR (truncated): truncated 5' long terminal repeat (LTR) from HIV-1
   4790..5169    -  enhancer       CMV enhancer: human cytomegalovirus immediate early enhancer
   5200..5304    +  promoter       AmpR promoter: bla
   5305..6165    +  CDS            AmpR: β-lactamase; bla; confers resistance to ampicillin, carbenicillin, and related antibiotics
   6336..6924    +  rep_origin     ori: high-copy-number ColE1/pMB1/pBR322/pUC origin of replication
   7107..7161    +  CDS            lacI (fragment): lac repressor; lacI; The lac repressor binds to the lac operator to inhibit transcription in E. coli. This inhibition can be relieved by adding lactose or isopropyl-β-D-thiogalactopyranoside (IPTG).
   7163..7297    -  polyA_signal   SV40 poly(A) signal: SV40 polyadenylation signal
   7317..7452    -  rep_origin     SV40 ori: SV40 origin of replication
   7476..7498    -  promoter       SV40 promoter (fragment): SV40 enhancer and early promoter
   7505..7544    +  CDS            lacI (fragment): lac repressor; lacI; The lac repressor binds to the lac operator to inhibit transcription in E. coli. This inhibition can be relieved by adding lactose or isopropyl-β-D-thiogalactopyranoside (IPTG).
   7557..7578    +  protein_bind   CAP binding site: CAP binding activates transcription in the presence of cAMP. E. coli catabolite activator protein
   7593..7623    +  promoter       lac promoter: promoter for the E. coli lac operon
   7631..7647    +  protein_bind   lac operator: The lac repressor binds to the lac operator to inhibit transcription in E. coli. This inhibition can be relieved by adding lactose or isopropyl-β-D-thiogalactopyranoside (IPTG). lac repressor encoded by lacI
