[The description below was written by a language model from this plasmid's Addgene catalogue record and pLannotate feature annotations shown in this document.]
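Description:
CL20_mEGFP_FOidr_183 is a mammalian expression plasmid built on the CL20 backbone, which the feature table shows to be an HIV-1-derived, self-inactivating lentiviral transfer vector, although the catalogue lists it simply as mammalian expression. It is maintained in E. coli through a high-copy ColE1/pUC-type origin and selected with ampicillin via the β-lactamase gene; a recombination-deficient strain is recorded for growth, consistent with the presence of repeated LTR sequences. The viral framework comprises a CMV enhancer fused to a truncated 5' LTR (allowing Tat-independent transcription of the genomic RNA), the Ψ packaging signal with an adjoining gag fragment, the Rev response element for nuclear export of unspliced RNA, the cPPT/CTS, and a ΔU3 3' LTR followed by a rabbit β-globin polyadenylation signal. Short vif, rev and nef fragments are remnants of the viral sequence rather than functional genes. An SV40 origin and poly(A) signal and lac regulatory remnants lie in the plasmid backbone.

The payload is an internal CMV enhancer/promoter driving monomeric EGFP fused at the N-terminus of FOidr_183, an unmutated intrinsically disordered region taken from the human fusion oncoprotein SSBP2_CSF1R; the depositor's comment suggests it corresponds to residues 82–332 of the fusion. The annotation identifies the insert as an SSBP2 fragment and detects no CSF1R-derived portion. No WPRE or mammalian selection marker is annotated. The construct is intended to express the fluorescently tagged IDR in mammalian cells so that its localisation and behaviour can be imaged. The associated publication concerns protein condensate formation, though the record does not describe specific assays.
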