Addgene plasmid #244735: CL20_mEGFP_FOidr_183
Purpose: Express mEGFP-tagged intrinsically disordered protein (IDR), FOidr_183, derived from human fusion protein SSBP2_CSF1R
Depositing lab: Richard Kriwacki. Depositing organization: St. Jude Children's Research Hospital. Publication: Proteome-wide computational analyses reveal links between protein condensate formation and RNA biology. Maiti S, Tripathi S, Baggett DW, Phillips AH, Park CG, Wang J, Wahiduzzaman, Freyaldenhoven WT, Kinger S, Pioso BJ, Bollinger JC, Somjee R, Lang B, Babu MM, Kriwacki RW. Sci Adv. 2025 Dec 5;11(49):eady1420. doi: 10.1126/sciadv.ady1420. Epub 2025 Dec 3. PubMed 41337585.
Backbone
  Vector backbone: CL20
  Vector type: Mammalian Expression
Growth in bacteria
  Bacterial resistance: Ampicillin, 100 μg/mL
  Growth temperature: 37°C
  Growth strain: NEB Stable
  Copy number: High Copy
Gene/Insert
  Gene/Insert name: FOidr_183
  Species: H. sapiens (human)
  Mutation: Unmutated
  Tag / fusion protein: monomeric EGFP (N terminal on insert)
  Cloning method: Restriction Enzyme; 5′ cloning site Unknown (unknown if destroyed)
Terms and licenses: Academic/Nonprofit Terms; Industry Terms: Not Available to Industry
Depositor comments: SSBP2_CSF1R_82_332
How to cite: CL20_mEGFP_FOidr_183 was a gift from Richard Kriwacki (Addgene plasmid # 244735 ; http://n2t.net/addgene:244735 ; RRID:Addgene_244735)
